>Addgene plasmid #208519 | pCX:cIPAD-1 (full length) | addgene full sequence | sequence record 409844 | Addgene NGS Result
GGTCGACATTGATTATTGACTAGTTATTAATAGTAATCAATTACGGGGTCATTAGTTCATAGCCCATATA
TGGAGTTCCGCGTTACATAACTTACGGTAAATGGCCCGCCTGGCTGACCGCCCAACGACCCCCGCCCATT
GACGTCAATAATGACGTATGTTCCCATAGTAACGCCAATAGGGACTTTCCATTGACGTCAATGGGTGGAG
TATTTACGGTAAACTGCCCACTTGGCAGTACATCAAGTGTATCATATGCCAAGTACGCCCCCTATTGACG
TCAATGACGGTAAATGGCCCGCCTGGCATTATGCCCAGTACATGACCTTATGGGACTTTCCTACTTGGCA
GTACATCTACGTATTAGTCATCGCTATTACCATGGTCGAGGTGAGCCCCACGTTCTGCTTCACTCTCCCC
ATCTCCCCCCCCTCCCCACCCCCAATTTTGTATTTATTTATTTTTTAATTATTTTGTGCAGCGATGGGGG
CGGGGGGGGGGGGGGGGSGCGCSRGGGGGGGGGGGGGGGGGGGGGGGGGGGGGSGGGGSGAGGCGGAGAG
GTGCGGCGGCAGCCAATCAGAGCGGCGCGCTCCGAAAGTTTCCTTTTATGGCGAGGCGGCGGCGGCGGCG
GCCCTATAAAAAGCGAAGCGCGCGGCGGGCGGGAGTCGCTGCGCGCTGCCTTCGCCCCGTGCCCCGCTCC
GCCGCCGCCTCGCGCCGCCCGCCCCGGCTCTGACTGACCGCGTTACTCCCACAGGTGAGCGGGCGGGACG
GCCCTTCTCCTCCGGGCTGTAATTAGCGCTTGGTTTAATGACGGCTTGTTTCTTTTCTGTGGCTGCGTGA
AAGCCTTGAGGGGCTCCGGGAGGGCCCTTTGTGCGGGGGGAGCGGCTCGGGGGGTGCGTGCGTGTGTGTG
TGCGTGGGGAGCGCCGCGTGCGGCTCCGCGCTGCCCGGCGGCTGTGAGCGCTGCGGGCGCGGCGCGGGGC
TTTGTGCGCTCCGCAGTGTGCGCGAGGGGAGCGCGGCCGGGGGCGGTGCCCCGCGGTGCGGGGGGGGCTG
CGAGGGGAACAAAGGCTGCGTGCGGGGTGTGTGCGTGGGGGGGTGAGCAGGGGGTGTGGGCGCGTCGGTC
GGGCTGCAACCCCCCCTGCACCCCCCTCCCCGAGTTGCTGAGCACGGCCCGGCTTCGGGTGCGGGGCTCC
GTACGGGGCGTGGCGCGGGGCTCGCCGTGCCGGGCGGGGGGTGGCGGCAGGKGGGGGTGCCGGGCGGGGC
GGGGCCGCCKCGGGCCGGGGRGGGCTCGGGGGRGGGGCGCGGCGGCCCCCGGAGCGCCGGCGGCTGTCGA
GGCGCGGCGAGCCGCAGCCATTGCCTTTTATGGTAATCGTGCGAGAGGGCGCAGGGACTTCCTTTGTCCC
AAATCTGTGCGGAGCCGAAATCTGGGAGGCGCCGCCGCACCCCCTCTAGCGGGCGCGGGGCGAAGCGGTG
CGGCGCCGGCAGGAAGGAAATGGGCGGGGAGGGCCTTCGTGCGTCGCCGCGCCGCCGTCCCCTTCTCCCT
CTCCAGCCTCGGGGCTGTCCGCGGGGGGACGGCTGCCTTCGGGGGGGACGGGGCAGGGCGGGGTTCGGCT
TCTGGCGTGTGACCGGCGGCTCTAGAGCCTCTGCTAACCATGTTCATGCCTTCTTCTTTTTCCTACAGCT
CCTGGGCAACGTGCTGGTTATTGTGCTGTCTCATCATTTTGGCAAAGAATTCGCCACCATGGAATTTTCC
TGGGGAAGTGGCCAGGAATCCCAGCGCTTGCTTCTTTCTTTTCTGCTTCTTGCAATCTGGGAGGCAGGGA
ACAGCGCTAGCGCTACAATCAAAGAGTTTATGCGGTTCAAGGTCCGCATGGAAGGGAGTATGAATGGACA
TGAGTTCGAGATTGAAGGCGAAGGGGAGGGAAGGCCATACGAAGGTACACAAACTGCCAAGCTCAAAGTA
ACCAAAGGTGGACCATTGCCCTTTGCATGGGACATACTCTCTCCACAGATCATGTATGGCAGCAAGGCAT
ATGTACGCCACCCTGCCGATATCCCCGATTACAAGAAATTGCCCTTTCCTGAGGGGTTCAAATGGGAAAG
GGTAATGAATTTTGAGGATGGGGGGCTTGTAACCGTTACCCAGGACTCTTCTCTGCAAGACGGCACCCTG
ATATGCAAGGTTAAAATTCGCGGCACTAATTTCCCTCCTGATGGGCCAGTGATGCAAAAGAAAACAATGG
GATGGGAAGCCTCAACAGAGATGCTGTATCCCAAAGACGGGGTATTGAAGGGCCATAGCTATCAAGCACT
GAAACTTAAGGATGGTGGGCACTACCTGGTCGAGTTTGAGACAATATATATGGCAAAGAAACCAGTACAG
CTCCCTGGGGACTATTGTGTCGACACAAAACTCGACATCACATCCCACAATGAAGACTATACTATTGTGG
AGCAATATGGAAGGAGTGAGGGACGGCATCGGCTTGGGATGGACGAGCGCTATAAGGCTAGCCAGATCCA
CTACTCCATCCCTGAGGAGGCCAAACACGGCACCTTCGTGGGCCGCATCGCGCAGGACCTGGGGCTGGAG
CTGACGGAGCTGGTGCCCCGCCTGTTCAGAGTGGCGTCCAAGGACCGCGGAGACCTTCTGGAGGTAAATC
TGCAGAATGGCATTTTGTTTGTGAACTCTCGGATCGACCGGGAGGAGCTGTGCGGGCGGAGCGCGGAGTG
CAGCATCCACCTGGAGGTGATCGTGGACAGGCCGTTGCAGGTTTTCCACGTGGAGGTGGAGGTGAGGGAC
ATTAACGACAACCCTCCCAGGTTCCCAACAACACAAAAGAATCTGTTCATTGCAGAATCAAGGCCACTTG
ACACTTGGTTTCCACTAGAGGGCGCTTCAGACGCAGATATCGGAATCAATGCTGTACTGACTTACAGACT
GAGTCCAAATGATTACTTTTCTTTGGAAAAACCATCCAACGACGAACGGGTAAAAGGTCTTGGACTTGTA
TTACGGAAATCTTTAGACCGGGAGGAAACTCCAGAGATAATTTTAGTGCTTACTGTCACGGACGGAGGAA
AGCCAGAGCTGACCGGCAGTGTTCAGTTACTCATCACTGTGCTGGATGCCAATGATAATGCTCCAGTTTT
TGACAGATCCCTGTATACCGTGAAATTACCAGAAAACGTTCCAAATGGGACATTGGTAGTCAAAGTCAAT
GCCTCAGATTTAGACGAAGGGGTAAATGGGGATATTATGTACTCATTTTCTACAGATATTTCACCAAATG
TGAAATACAAATTCCACATAGACCCTGTTAGCGGAGAGATTATTGTAAAGGGATACATTGATTTTGAAGA
ATGCAAATCCTATGAAATTCTCATAGAGGGAATTGACAAGGGACAACTTCCACTCTCTGGGCACTGTAAA
GTCATTGTACAAGTTGAAGACATCAACGATAATGTTCCAGAATTGGAATTTAAATCTCTATCACTTCCAA
TACGAGAGAACTCTCCAGTGGGCACTGTCATCGCACTCATTAGTGTGTCTGATCGGGACACGGGTGTCAA
CGGGCAGGTGACCTGCTCCCTGACAAGTCATGCTAGCGTTAGTAAGAGCGAGGAGGTAATCAAGGAGTTT
ATGAGGTTTAAGGTCAGGCTCGAGGGCAGCATGAATGGGCATGAGTTTGAGATAGAGGGTGAAGGGGAAG
GCAGACCATATGAGGGTACTCAAACAGCCAAGCTCAAAGTAACCAAGGGCGGTCCACTCCCTTTCGCATG
GGATATTTTGAGTCCCCTTATTATGTATGGTTCCAAAATGTATGTGAAGCACCCTGCAGATGTGCCTGAT
TATATGAAACTGTCATTCCCTGAGGGTTTCAAGTGGGAAAGAGTGATGCATTTTGAAGATGGTGGACTCG
TCACAGCTACACAGGACAGTTCCTTGCAAGATGGTACACTTATTTACAAAGTAAAGATGCGGGGTACAAA
CTTCCCTCCAGATGGTCCCGTTATGCAGAAGAAGACACTCGGTTGGGACTACGCAACAGAGCGACTCTAT
CCCGAGGAGGGCGTTCTCAAAGGTGAACTGCTGGGACGACTGAAACTCAAGGACGGCGGACTGAATCTGG
TGGAAAGTAAGACCATATACATGGCTAAAAAACCCGTACAACTCCCAGGATACTATTTTGTCGACACAAA
GCTGGATATTACCTCCCATAATGAGGATTACACCATTGTAGAGCAATACGAGAGGAGTGAAGGCCGGCAT
CATCTGGGACATGGTACAGGCTCTACTGGATCTGGCAGTAGCGCTAGCGTCCCCTTCAAGTTGGTGTCCA
CATTCAAGAATTACTATTCGCTCGTGCTGGACAGCGCCCTGGACAGAGAGACAACAGCGGACTATAAGGT
GGTGGTGACAGCGCGGGATGGGGGCTCTCCCTCGCTGTGGGCCACGGCTAGTGTGTCTGTTGAGGTTGCT
GACGTGAACGACAATGCACCTGTGTTCGCGCAGCCCGAATACACGGTGTTCGTGAAGGAGAACAACCCGC
CTGGTGCGCACATCTTCACGGTGTCAGCGATGGATGCGGACGCACAGGAGAACGCGCTGGTGTCCTACTC
GCTGGTGGAGCGGAGGGTGGGCGAGCGCTTGCTGTCGAGCTATGTGTCTGTGCACGCGGAGAGCGGCAAG
GTGTTCGCGCTGCAGCCTCTGGACCATGAGGAGCTGGAGCTGCTGCGGTTCCAGGTGAGCGCGCGGGATG
CTGGTGTACCTGCCCTGGGCAGCAATGTGACTCTGCAGGTGTTTGTGCTGGACGAGAATGACAACGCGCC
CACACTGCTGGAACCTGAGGCAGGAGTCTCTGGTGGAATCGTGAGCCGGTTGGTGTCCAGATCAGTGGGT
GCAGGCCATGTGGTGGCTAAGGTGCGCGCGGTGGATGCAGACTCTGGCTATAATGCATGGCTCTCTTATG
AGCTGCAATCGTCAGAAGGCAATTCCCGTAGCCTTTTCCGCGTAGGTTTGTATACGGGCGAGATTAGTAC
TACGCGCATACTGGATGAAGCAGATTCGCCACGTCAGCGCCTTCTGGTGCTGGTGAAGGACCATGGTGAC
CCAGCAATGATTGTTACCGCCACAGTGTTGGTGTCTCTGGTAGAGAATGGCCCGGTACCAAAGGCTCCAT
CGCGAGTATCCACGAGTGTCACACACTCTGAGGCGTCACTGGTGGATGTCAACGTGTACCTGATCATTGC
CATCTGTGCAGTGTCCAGCCTGCTAGTGCTCACGCTGCTGCTGTACACAGCGCTGCGCTGTTCCACTGTC
CCCAGTGAGAGCGTGTGCGGGCCTCCAAAACCGGTAATGGTGTGCTCCAGTGCAGTGGGGAGCTGGTCAT
ACTCCCAACAAAGGAGGCAAAGGGTGTGCTCTGGGGAGTACCCACCTAAGACCGACCTCATGGCCTTCAG
CCCCAGTTTATCTGATTCAAGGGACAGAGAGGATCAATTGCAGTCTGCAGAGGATTCCTCTGGAAAGCCC
CGGCAGCCCAACCCTGACTGGCGCTACTCTGCCTCGCTAAGAGCAGGCATGCACAGCTCTGTGCACCTGG
AGGAGGCTGGCATTCTACGGGCTGGTCCAGGAGGGCCTGATCAGCAGTGGCCAACAGTATCCAGTGCAAC
ACCAGAACCTGAGGCAGGAGAGGTGTCCCCTCCGGTGGGCGCCGGTGTCAACAGCAACAGCTGGACCTTT
AAATACGGACCAGGCAACCCCAAACAGTCCGGTCCCGGTGAGTTGCCAGACAAATTCATTATCCCAGGAT
CTCCTGCAATCATCTCCATCCGGCAGGAGCCTGCTAACAACCAAATTGACAAAAGCGATTTTATAACCTT
CGGCAAAAAGGAGGAGACCAAGAAAAAGAAGAAAAAGAAGAAGGGTAACAAGACCCAGGAGAAAAAAGAG
AAAGGGAACAGCACGACGGACAACAGTGACCAGTATCCGTACGACGTACCGGATTATGCGTGAAGATCTT
TTTCCCTCTGCCAAAAATTATGGGGACATCATGAAGCCCCTTGAGCATCTGACTTCTGGCTAATAAAGGA
AATTTATTTTCATTGCAATAGTGTGTTGGAATTTTTTGTGTCTCTCACTCGGAAGGACATATGGGAGGGC
AAATCATTTAAAACATCAGAATGAGTATTTGGTTTAGAGTTTGGCAACATATGCCCATATGCTGGCTGCC
ATGAACAAAGGTTGGCTATAAAGAGGTCATCAGTATATGAAACAGCCCCCTGCTGTCCATTCCTTATTCC
ATAGAAAAGCCTTGACTTGAGGTTAGATTTTTTTTATATTTTGTTTTGTGTTATTTTTTTCTTTAACATC
CCTAAAATTTTCCTTACATGTTTTACTAGCCAGATTTTTCCTCCTCTCCTGACTACTCCCAGTCATAGCT
GTCCCTCTTCTCTTATGGAGATCCCTCGACCTGCAGCCCAAGCTTGGCGTAATCATGGTCATAGCTGTTT
CCTGTGTGAAATTGTTATCCGCTCACAATTCCACACAACATACGAGCCGGAAGCATAAAGTGTAAAGCCT
GGGGTGCCTAATGAGTGAGCTAACTCACATTAATTGCGTTGCGCTCACTGCCCGCTTTCCAGTCGGGAAA
CCTGTCGTGCCAGCGGATCCGCATCTCAATTAGTCAGCAACCATAGTCCCGCCCCTAACTCCGCCCATCC
CGCCCCTAACTCCGCCCAGTTCCGCCCATTCTCCGCCCCATGGCTGACTAATTTTTTTTATTTATGCAGA
GGCCGAGGCCGCCTCGGCCTCTGAGCTATTCCAGAAGTAGTGAGGAGGCTTTTTTGGAGGCCTAGGCTTT
TGCAAAAAGCTAACTTGTTTATTGCAGCTTATAATGGTTACAAATAAAGCAATAGCATCACAAATTTCAC
AAATAAAGCATTTTTTTCACTGCATTCTAGTTGTGGTTTGTCCAAACTCATCAATGTATCTTATCATGTC
TGGATCCGCTGCATTAATGAATCGGCCAACGCGCGGGGAGAGGCGGTTTGCGTATTGGGCGCTCTTCCGC
TTCCTCGCTCACTGACTCGCTGCGCTCGGTCGTTCGGCTGCGGCGAGCGGTATCAGCTCACTCAAAGGCG
GTAATACGGTTATCCACAGAATCAGGGGATAACGCAGGAAAGAACATGTGAGCAAAAGGCCAGCAAAAGG
CCAGGAACCGTAAAAAGGCCGCGTTGCTGGCGTTTTTCCATAGGCTCCGCCCCCCTGACGAGCATCACAA
AAATCGACGCTCAAGTCAGAGGTGGCGAAACCCGACAGGACTATAAAGATACCAGGCGTTTCCCCCTGGA
AGCTCCCTCGTGCGCTCTCCTGTTCCGACCCTGCCGCTTACCGGATACCTGTCCGCCTTTCTCCCTTCGG
GAAGCGTGGCGCTTTCTCATAGCTCACGCTGTAGGTATCTCAGTTCGGTGTAGGTCGTTCGCTCCAAGCT
GGGCTGTGTGCACGAACCCCCCGTTCAGCCCGACCGCTGCGCCTTATCCGGTAACTATCGTCTTGAGTCC
AACCCGGTAAGACACGACTTATCGCCACTGGCAGCAGCCACTGGTAACAGGATTAGCAGAGCGAGGTATG
TAGGCGGTGCTACAGAGTTCTTGAAGTGGTGGCCTAACTACGGCTACACTAGAAGAACAGTATTTGGTAT
CTGCGCTCTGCTGAAGCCAGTTACCTTCGGAAAAAGAGTTGGTAGCTCTTGATCCGGCAAACAAACCACC
GCTGGTAGCGGTGGTTTTTTTGTTTGCAAGCAGCAGATTACGCGCAGAAAAAAAGGATCTCAAGAAGATC
CTTTGATCTTTTCTACGGGGTCTGACGCTCAGTGGAACGAAAACTCACGTTAAGGGATTTTGGTCATGAG
ATTATCAAAAAGGATCTTCACCTAGATCCTTTTAAATTAAAAATGAAGTTTTAAATCAATCTAAAGTATA
TATGAGTAAACTTGGTCTGACAGTTACCAATGCTTAATCAGTGAGGCACCTATCTCAGCGATCTGTCTAT
TTCGTTCATCCATAGTTGCCTGACTCCCCGTCGTGTAGATAACTACGATACGGGAGGGCTTACCATCTGG
CCCCAGTGCTGCAATGATACCGCGAGACCCACGCTCACCGGCTCCAGATTTATCAGCAATAAACCAGCCA
GCCGGAAGGGCCGAGCGCAGAAGTGGTCCTGCAACTTTATCCGCCTCCATCCAGTCTATTAATTGTTGCC
GGGAAGCTAGAGTAAGTAGTTCGCCAGTTAATAGTTTGCGCAACGTTGTTGCCATTGCTACAGGCATCGT
GGTGTCACGCTCGTCGTTTGGTATGGCTTCATTCAGCTCCGGTTCCCAACGATCAAGGCGAGTTACATGA
TCCCCCATGTTGTGCAAAAAAGCGGTTAGCTCCTTCGGTCCTCCGATCGTTGTCAGAAGTAAGTTGGCCG
CAGTGTTATCACTCATGGTTATGGCAGCACTGCATAATTCTCTTACTGTCATGCCATCCGTAAGATGCTT
TTCTGTGACTGGTGAGTACTCAACCAAGTCATTCTGAGAATAGTGTATGCGGCGACCGAGTTGCTCTTGC
CCGGCGTCAATACGGGATAATACCGCGCCACATAGCAGAACTTTAAAAGTGCTCATCATTGGAAAACGTT
CTTCGGGGCGAAAACTCTCAAGGATCTTACCGCTGTTGAGATCCAGTTCGATGTAACCCACTCGTGCACC
CAACTGATCTTCAGCATCTTTTACTTTCACCAGCGTTTCTGGGTGAGCAAAAACAGGAAGGCAAAATGCC
GCAAAAAAGGGAATAAGGGCGACACGGAAATGTTGAATACTCATACTCTTCCTTTTTCAATATTATTGAA
GCATTTATCAGGGTTATTGTCTCATGAGCGGATACATATTTGAATGTATTTAGAAAAATAAACAAATAGG
GGTTCCGCGCACATTTCCCCGAAAAGTGCCACCTG
Features (pLannotate 1.2.2; 16 found; start..end, strand, type, name):
      5..384     +  enhancer       CMV enhancer: human cytomegalovirus immediate early enhancer
    662..1678    +  intron         chimeric intron: chimera between introns from chicken β-actin and rabbit β-globin
   1838..2506    +  CDS            dTomato: dTomato is a basic (constitutively fluorescent) orange fluorescent protein published in 2004, derived from Discosoma sp.. It is reported to be a somewhat slowly-maturing dimer with low acid sensitivity.
   2510..5983    +  CDS            Pcdha4: PCDA4_MOUSE - Also known as Cnr1. Experimental evidence at protein level: Swiss-Prot protein existence level 1. Calcium-dependent cell-adhesion protein involved in cells self-recognition and non-self discrimination (Probable). Thereby, it is involved in the establishment and maintenance of specific neuronal connections in the brain (PubMed:27161523). From Mus musculus (Mouse).
   6082..6137    +  polyA_signal   β-globin poly(A) signal: rabbit β-globin polyadenylation signal (Gil and Proudfoot, 1987)
   6522..6538    -  protein_bind   lac operator: The lac repressor binds to the lac operator to inhibit transcription in E. coli. This inhibition can be relieved by adding lactose or isopropyl-β-D-thiogalactopyranoside (IPTG). lac repressor encoded by lacI
   6546..6576    -  promoter       lac promoter: promoter for the E. coli lac operon
   6591..6612    -  protein_bind   CAP binding site: CAP binding activates transcription in the presence of cAMP. E. coli catabolite activator protein
   6625..6664    -  CDS            lacI (fragment): lac repressor; lacI; The lac repressor binds to the lac operator to inhibit transcription in E. coli. This inhibition can be relieved by adding lactose or isopropyl-β-D-thiogalactopyranoside (IPTG).
   6671..6693    +  promoter       SV40 promoter (fragment): SV40 enhancer and early promoter
   6717..6852    +  rep_origin     SV40 ori: SV40 origin of replication
   6872..7006    +  polyA_signal   SV40 poly(A) signal: SV40 polyadenylation signal
   7008..7062    -  CDS            lacI (fragment): lac repressor; lacI; The lac repressor binds to the lac operator to inhibit transcription in E. coli. This inhibition can be relieved by adding lactose or isopropyl-β-D-thiogalactopyranoside (IPTG).
   7245..7833    -  rep_origin     ori: high-copy-number ColE1/pMB1/pBR322/pUC origin of replication
   8004..8864    -  CDS            AmpR: β-lactamase; bla; confers resistance to ampicillin, carbenicillin, and related antibiotics
   8865..8969    -  promoter       AmpR promoter: bla
