[The description below was written by a language model from this plasmid's Addgene catalogue record and pLannotate feature annotations shown in this document.]
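Description:
pCX:cIPAD-1 (full length) is a mammalian expression plasmid built on the pCX backbone, in which transcription is driven by a CAG-type arrangement: the human cytomegalovirus immediate-early enhancer, the chicken β-actin promoter named in the record, and a chimeric chicken β-actin/rabbit β-globin intron, with a rabbit β-globin polyadenylation signal terminating the message. In E. coli it is maintained at high copy through a ColE1/pUC-type origin and selected with ampicillin via the β-lactamase gene and its native promoter. The backbone also carries an SV40 origin of replication with a fragment of the SV40 promoter and an SV40 poly(A) signal, along with lac promoter/operator remnants that have no evident role in the expression cassette. No mammalian selection marker is annotated.

The insert is mouse protocadherin-α4 (Pcdha4, also known as Cnr1), a calcium-dependent adhesion protein involved in neuronal self-recognition, engineered to contain both halves of a dimerization-dependent fluorescent protein pair, ddGFP-A and ddGFP-B1, and carrying a C-terminal HA tag for detection. Dimerization-dependent fluorescent proteins are dim as separate monomers and brighten when brought together, so placing the two partners within Pcdhα4 makes fluorescence report on interactions involving the protocadherin. The automated annotation labels a segment just upstream of the Pcdha4 coding region as dTomato. This most likely reflects the descent of ddGFP proteins from the same Discosoma lineage rather than a separate red reporter, and the tool does not resolve the two inserted ddGFP modules, their exact positions or the HA tag. The associated publication concerns visualization of protocadherin-α trans-interactions between processes originating from single neurons.
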