Addgene plasmid #208519: pCX:cIPAD-1 (full length)
Purpose: ddGFP-A and ddGFP-B1-inserted Pcdhα4
Depositing lab: Takeharu Nagai. Depositing organization: The University of Osaka. Publication: Visualization of trans-interactions of a protocadherin-alpha between processes originating from single neurons. Kanadome T, Hoshino N, Nagai T, Yagi T, Matsuda T. iScience. 2023 Jul 17;26(7):107238. doi: 10.1016/j.isci.2023.107238. eCollection 2023 Jul 21. PubMed 37534169.
Backbone
  Vector backbone: pCX
  Backbone size w/o insert (bp): 4778
  Vector type: Mammalian Expression
Growth in bacteria
  Bacterial resistance: Ampicillin, 100 μg/mL
  Growth temperature: 37°C
  Growth strain: DH5alpha
  Copy number: High Copy
Gene/Insert
  Gene/Insert name: Pcdha4
  Species: M. musculus (mouse)
  Insert size (bp): 4293
  Entrez Gene: Pcdha4 (a.k.a. Cnr1, Crnr1)
  Promoter: Chicken β-actin
  Tag / fusion protein: HA tag (C terminal on insert)
  Cloning method: Restriction Enzyme; 5′ cloning site EcoRI (not destroyed); 3′ cloning site BglII (not destroyed)
  Sequencing primers: 5′ CTTCTGGCGTGTGACCGG; 3′ CCATATGTCCTTCCGAGTG
Terms and licenses: Academic/Nonprofit Terms; Industry Terms: Not Available to Industry
How to cite: pCX:cIPAD-1 (full length) was a gift from Takeharu Nagai (Addgene plasmid # 208519 ; http://n2t.net/addgene:208519 ; RRID:Addgene_208519)
